Addgene plasmid #235992: SpRY_MTH51-IP
Purpose: Expresses SpRY_MTH51 in mammalian cells
Depositing lab: Tobias Cantz. Depositing organization: Medizinische Hochschule Hannover. Publication: PAM-interacting domain turn-helix 51 motifs can improve Cas9-SpRY activity. Eggenschwiler R, Hoffmann T, Dmytrenko O, Opitz M, Ackel-Zakour M, Wang P, McCallan SA, Fraguas-Eggenschwiler M, Niemann H, Patronov A, Beisel CL, Cantz T. Nucleic Acids Res. 2025 Aug 11;53(15):gkaf782. doi: 10.1093/nar/gkaf782. PubMed 40808297.
Backbone
  Vector backbone: pEF1a-IP
  Backbone size w/o insert (bp): 6278
  Vector type: Mammalian Expression, CRISPR
  Selectable markers: Puromycin
Growth in bacteria
  Bacterial resistance: Ampicillin, 100 μg/mL
  Growth temperature: 37°C
  Growth strain: DH5alpha
  Copy number: High Copy
Gene/Insert
  Gene/Insert name: SpRY_MTH51 (alt name: Cas9-SpRY with PID turn-helix 51 motif from S. macacae Cas9)
  Species: Synthetic
  Mutation: ectopic insertion of 7 amino acids of PID turn-helix 51 from Smac-Cas9
  Promoter: EF-1a
  Cloning method: Gibson Cloning
  Sequencing primers: 5′ CGGCTTCATCAAGAGACAG
Terms and licenses: Academic/Nonprofit Terms; Industry Terms: Not Available to Industry
How to cite: SpRY_MTH51-IP was a gift from Tobias Cantz (Addgene plasmid # 235992 ; http://n2t.net/addgene:235992 ; RRID:Addgene_235992)
