[The description below was written by a language model from this plasmid's Addgene catalogue record and pLannotate feature annotations shown in this document.]
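Description:
SpRY_MTH51-IP is a mammalian expression and CRISPR plasmid built on the pEF1a-IP backbone for producing an engineered Cas9 variant in mammalian cells. It is propagated in E. coli as a high-copy plasmid through a ColE1/pUC-type origin and is selected with ampicillin via the β-lactamase gene and its native promoter. The insert, assembled by Gibson cloning, is SpRY_MTH51. This is the near-PAMless Streptococcus pyogenes Cas9 variant SpRY carrying an ectopic insertion of seven amino acids, the turn-helix 51 motif from the PAM-interacting domain of Streptococcus macacae Cas9. The associated study reports that such motifs can improve SpRY activity.

The human EF-1α promoter drives the Cas9 open reading frame. An EMCV IRES and the puromycin N-acetyltransferase gene follow it, so nuclease and resistance marker are translated from one bicistronic transcript and puromycin selection enriches for cells expressing the Cas9 variant. A WPRE downstream enhances transcript stability and expression, and an SV40 polyadenylation signal follows. The automated annotation labels the Cas9 coding region as a dCas9 fragment. This probably reflects best-match similarity to a reference entry, since the catalogue record does not describe any nuclease-inactivating mutations.

The table also shows lentiviral remnants: a self-inactivating 3' LTR and a short cPPT/CTS fragment. No 5' LTR or packaging signal is annotated, so the plasmid appears to be intended for transfection rather than viral packaging. An SV40 origin, a β-globin insulator fragment and assorted bacterial vector remnants are also present. No guide RNA cassette is annotated, so guides would have to be supplied separately.
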