Features (pLannotate 1.2.2; 19 found; start..end, strand, type, name):
      1..1179    +  promoter       EF-1α promoter: strong constitutive promoter for human elongation factor EF-1α
   1250..5354    +  CDS            dCas9 (fragment): catalytically dead mutant of the Cas9 endonuclease from the Streptococcus pyogenes Type II CRISPR/Cas system RNA-guided DNA-binding protein that lacks endonuclease activity due to the D10A mutation in the RuvC catalytic domain and the N863A mutation in the HNH catalytic domain
   5580..6042    +  misc_feature   IRES: internal ribosome entry site (IRES) of the encephalomyocarditis virus (EMCV)
   6056..6655    +  CDS            PuroR: puromycin N-acetyltransferase; pac from Streptomyces alboniger; confers resistance to puromycin
   6681..7269    +  misc_feature   WPRE: woodchuck hepatitis virus posttranscriptional regulatory element
   7320..7339    +  misc_feature   cPPT/CTS (fragment): central polypurine tract and central termination sequence of HIV-1
   7341..7574    +  LTR            3' LTR (ΔU3): self-inactivating 3' long terminal repeat (LTR) from HIV-1
   7652..7773    +  polyA_signal   SV40 poly(A) signal: SV40 polyadenylation signal
   7813..7948    +  rep_origin     SV40 ori: SV40 origin of replication
   7969..7987    -  promoter       T7 promoter: promoter for bacteriophage T7 RNA polymerase
   7995..8014    +  CDS            lacZα (fragment): LacZα fragment of β-galactosidase; lacZ fragment
   8016..8108    -  CDS            lacI (fragment): lac repressor; lacI; The lac repressor binds to the lac operator to inhibit transcription in E. coli. This inhibition can be relieved by adding lactose or isopropyl-β-D-thiogalactopyranoside (IPTG).
   8291..8879    -  rep_origin     ori: high-copy-number ColE1/pMB1/pBR322/pUC origin of replication
   9050..9910    -  CDS            AmpR: β-lactamase; bla; confers resistance to ampicillin, carbenicillin, and related antibiotics
   9911..10015   -  promoter       AmpR promoter: bla
  10086..10114   -  misc_feature   bom (fragment): basis of mobility region from pBR322
  10247..10318   +  misc_feature   5' β-globin insulator: insulator upstream of the human β-globin locus (Farrell et al., 2002)
  10323..10369   -  terminator     T7 terminator: transcription terminator for bacteriophage T7 RNA polymerase
  10387..10435   -  polyA_signal   poly(A) signal: synthetic polyadenylation signal
>Addgene plasmid #235992 | SpRY_MTH51-IP | addgene full sequence | sequence record 469276 | Addgene NGS Result
GGCTCCGGTGCCCGTCAGTGGGCAGAGCGCACATCGCCCACAGTCCCCGAGAAGTTGGGGGGAGGGGTCG
GCAATTGAACCGGTGCCTAGAGAAGGTGGCGCGGGGTAAACTGGGAAAGTGATGTCGTGTACTGGCTCCG
CCTTTTTCCCGAGGGTGGGGGAGAACCGTATATAAGTGCACTAGTCGCCGTGAACGTTCTTTTTCGCAAC
GGGTTTGCCGCCAGAACACAGGTAAGTGCCGTGTGTGGTTCCCGCGGGCCTGGCCTCTTTACGGGTTATG
GCCCTTGCGTGCCTTGAATTACTTCCACCTGGCTGCAGTACGTGATTCTTGATCCCGAGCTTCGGGTTGG
AAGTGGGTGGGAGAGTTCGTGGCCTTGCGCTTAAGGAGCCCCTTCGCCTCGTGCTTGAGTTGTGGCCTGG
CCTGGGCGCTGGGGCCGCCGCGTGCGAATCTGGTGGCACCTTCGCGCCTGTCTCGCTGCTTTCGATAAGT
CTCTAGCCATTTAAAATTTTTGATGACCTGCTGCGACGCTTTTTTTCTGGCAAGATAGTCTTGTAAATGC
GGGCCAAGATCAGCACACTGGTATTTCGGTTTTTGGGGCCGCGGGCGGCGACGGGGCCCGTGCGTCCCAG
CGCACATGTTCGGCGAGGCGGGGCCTGCGAGCGCGGCCACCGAGAATCGGACGGGGGTAGTCTCAAGCTG
CCCGGCCTGCTCTGGTGCCTGGCCTCGCGCCGCCGTGTATCGCCCCGCCCTGGGCGGCAAGGCTGGCCCG
GTCGGCACCAGTTGCGTGAGCGGAAAGATGGCCGCTTCCCGGCCCTGCTGCAGGGAGCACAAAATGGAGG
ACGCGGCGCTCGGGAGAGCGGGCGGGTGAGTCACCCACACAAAGGAAAAGGGCCTTTCCGTCCTCAGCCG
TCGCTTCATGTGACTCCACGGAGTACCGGGCGCCGTCCAGGCACCTCGATTAGTTCTCCAGCTTTTGGAG
TACGTCGTCTTTAGGTTGGGGGGAGGGGTTTTATGCGATGGAGTTTCCCCACACTGAGTGGGTGGAGACT
GAAGTTAGGCCAGCTTGGCACTTGATGTAATTCTCCTTGGAATTTGCCCTTTTTGAGTTTGGATCTTGGT
TCATTCTCAAGCCTCAGACAGTGGTTCAAAGTTTTTTTCTTCCATTTCAGGTGTCGTGAAAACTACCCCT
AAAAGCCAAAAGATCTTTGTCGATCCTACCATCCACTCGACACACCCGCCAGCGGCCGCATGGACAAGAA
GTACAGCATCGGCCTGGACATCGGCACCAACTCTGTGGGCTGGGCCGTGATCACCGACGAGTACAAGGTG
CCCAGCAAGAAATTCAAGGTGCTGGGCAACACCGACCGGCACAGCATCAAGAAGAACCTGATCGGAGCCC
TGCTGTTCGACAGCGGCGAAACAGCCGAGAGAACCCGGCTGAAGAGAACCGCCAGAAGAAGATACACCAG
ACGGAAGAACCGGATCTGCTATCTGCAAGAGATCTTCAGCAACGAGATGGCCAAGGTGGACGACAGCTTC
TTCCACAGACTGGAAGAGTCCTTCCTGGTGGAAGAGGATAAGAAGCACGAGCGGCACCCCATCTTCGGCA
ACATCGTGGACGAGGTGGCCTACCACGAGAAGTACCCCACCATCTACCACCTGAGAAAGAAACTGGTGGA
CAGCACCGACAAGGCCGACCTGCGGCTGATCTATCTGGCCCTGGCCCACATGATCAAGTTCCGGGGCCAC
TTCCTGATCGAGGGCGACCTGAACCCCGACAACAGCGACGTGGACAAGCTGTTCATCCAGCTGGTGCAGA
CCTACAACCAGCTGTTCGAGGAAAACCCCATCAACGCCAGCGGCGTGGACGCCAAGGCCATCCTGTCTGC
CAGACTGAGCAAGAGCAGACGGCTGGAAAATCTGATCGCCCAGCTGCCCGGCGAGAAGAAGAATGGCCTG
TTCGGAAACCTGATTGCCCTGAGCCTGGGCCTGACCCCCAACTTCAAGAGCAACTTCGACCTGGCCGAGG
ATGCCAAACTGCAGCTGAGCAAGGACACCTACGACGACGACCTGGACAACCTGCTGGCCCAGATCGGCGA
CCAGTACGCCGACCTGTTTCTGGCCGCCAAGAACCTGTCCGACGCCATCCTGCTGAGCGACATCCTGAGA
GTGAACACCGAGATCACCAAGGCCCCCCTGAGCGCCTCTATGATCAAGAGATACGACGAGCACCACCAGG
ACCTGACCCTGCTGAAAGCTCTCGTGCGGCAGCAGCTGCCTGAGAAGTACAAAGAGATTTTCTTCGACCA
GAGCAAGAACGGCTACGCCGGCTACATTGACGGCGGAGCCAGCCAGGAAGAGTTCTACAAGTTCATCAAG
CCCATCCTGGAAAAGATGGACGGCACCGAGGAACTGCTCGTGAAGCTGAACAGAGAGGACCTGCTGCGGA
AGCAGCGGACCTTCGACAACGGCAGCATCCCCCACCAGATCCACCTGGGAGAGCTGCACGCCATTCTGCG
GCGGCAGGAAGATTTTTACCCATTCCTGAAGGACAACCGGGAAAAGATCGAGAAGATCCTGACCTTCCGC
ATCCCCTACTACGTGGGCCCTCTGGCCAGGGGAAACAGCAGATTCGCCTGGATGACCAGAAAGAGCGAGG
AAACCATCACCCCCTGGAACTTCGAGGAAGTGGTGGACAAGGGCGCTTCCGCCCAGAGCTTCATCGAGCG
GATGACCAACTTCGATAAGAACCTGCCCAACGAGAAGGTGCTGCCCAAGCACAGCCTGCTGTACGAGTAC
TTCACCGTGTATAACGAGCTGACCAAAGTGAAATACGTGACCGAGGGAATGAGAAAGCCCGCCTTCCTGA
GCGGCGAGCAGAAAAAGGCCATCGTGGACCTGCTGTTCAAGACCAACCGGAAAGTGACCGTGAAGCAGCT
GAAAGAGGACTACTTCAAGAAAATCGAGTGCTTCGACTCCGTGGAAATCTCCGGCGTGGAAGATCGGTTC
AACGCCTCCCTGGGCACATACCACGATCTGCTGAAAATTATCAAGGACAAGGACTTCCTGGACAATGAGG
AAAACGAGGACATTCTGGAAGATATCGTGCTGACCCTGACACTGTTTGAGGACAGAGAGATGATCGAGGA
ACGGCTGAAAACCTATGCCCACCTGTTCGACGACAAAGTGATGAAGCAGCTGAAGCGGCGGAGATACACC
GGCTGGGGCAGGCTGAGCCGGAAGCTGATCAACGGCATCCGGGACAAGCAGTCCGGCAAGACAATCCTGG
ATTTCCTGAAGTCCGACGGCTTCGCCAACAGAAACTTCATGCAGCTGATCCACGACGACAGCCTGACCTT
TAAAGAGGACATCCAGAAAGCCCAGGTGTCCGGCCAGGGCGATAGCCTGCACGAGCACATTGCCAATCTG
GCCGGCAGCCCCGCCATTAAGAAGGGCATCCTGCAGACAGTGAAGGTGGTGGACGAGCTCGTGAAAGTGA
TGGGCCGGCACAAGCCCGAGAACATCGTGATCGAAATGGCCAGAGAGAACCAGACCACCCAGAAGGGACA
GAAGAACAGCCGCGAGAGAATGAAGCGGATCGAAGAGGGCATCAAAGAGCTGGGCAGCCAGATCCTGAAA
GAACACCCCGTGGAAAACACCCAGCTGCAGAACGAGAAGCTGTACCTGTACTACCTGCAGAATGGGCGGG
ATATGTACGTGGACCAGGAACTGGACATCAACCGGCTGTCCGACTACGATGTGGACCATATCGTGCCTCA
GAGCTTTCTGAAGGACGACTCCATCGACAACAAGGTGCTGACCAGAAGCGACAAGAACCGGGGCAAGAGC
GACAACGTGCCCTCCGAAGAGGTCGTGAAGAAGATGAAGAACTACTGGCGGCAGCTGCTGAACGCCAAGC
TGATTACCCAGAGAAAGTTCGACAATCTGACCAAGGCCGAGAGAGGCGGCCTGAGCGAACTGGATAAGGC
CGGCTTCATCAAGAGACAGCTGGTGGAAACCCGGCAGATCACAAAGCACGTGGCACAGATCCTGGACTCC
CGGATGAACACTAAGTACGACGAGAATGACAAGCTGATCCGGGAAGTGAAAGTGATCACCCTGAAGTCCA
AGCTGGTGTCCGATTTCCGGAAGGATTTCCAGTTTTACAAAGTGCGCGAGATCAACAACTACCACCACGC
CCACGACGCCTACCTGAACGCCGTCGTGGGAACCGCCCTGATCAAAAAGTACCCTAAGCTGGAAAGCGAG
TTCGTGTACGGCGACTACAAGGTGTACGACGTGCGGAAGATGATCGCCAAGAGCGAGCAGGAAATCGGCA
AGGCTACCGCCAAGTACTTCTTCTACAGCAACATCATGAACTTTTTCAAGACCGAGATTACCCTGGCCAA
CGGCGAGATCCGGAAGCGGCCTCTGATCGAGACAAACGGCGAAACCGGGGAGATCGTGTGGGATAAGGGC
CGGGATTTTGCCACCGTGCGGAAAGTGCTGAGCATGCCCCAAGTGAATATCGTGAAAAAGACCGAGGTGC
AGACAGGCGGCTTCAGCAAAGAGTCTATCAGACCCAAGAGGAACAGCGATAAGCTGATCGCCAGAAAGAA
GGACTGGGACCCTAAGAAGTACGGCGGCTTCCTGTGGCCCACCGTGGCCTATTCTGTGCTGGTGGTGGCC
AAAGTGGAAAAGGGCAAGTCCAAGAAACTGAAGAGTGTGAAAGAGCTGCTGGGGATCACCATCATGGAAA
GAAGCAGCTTCGAGAAGAATCCCATCGACTTTCTGGAAGCCAAGGGCTACAAAGAAGTGAAAAAGGACCT
GATCATCAAGCTGCCTAAGTACTCCCTGTTCGAGCTGGAAAACGGCCGGAAGAGAATGCTGGCCTCTGCC
AAGCAGCTGCAGAAGGGAAACGAACTGGCCCTGCCCTCCAAATATGTGAACTTCCTGTACCTGGCCAGCC
ACTATGAGAAGCTGAAGGGCTCCCCCGAGGATAATGAGCAGAAACAGCTGTTTGTGGAACAGCACAAGCA
CTACCTGGACGAGATCATCGAGCAGATCAGCGAGTTCTCCAAGAGATGCAAGCTGGGCAAGGAGCACCTG
GACAAAGTGCTGTCCGCCTACAACAAGCACCGGGATAAGCCCATCAGAGAGCAGGCCGAGAATATCATCC
ACCTGTTTACCCTGACCAGACTGGGAGCCCCTAGAGCCTTCAAGTACTTTGACACCACCATCGACCCCAA
GCAGTACAGAAGCACCAAAGAGGTGCTGGACGCCACCCTGATCCACCAGAGCATCACCGGCCTGTACGAG
ACACGGATCGACCTGTCTCAGCTGGGAGGTGACTCTGGAGGATCTGGAGGCAGCAAGAGAACCGCCGATG
GAAGCGAGTTCGAGTCTCCCAAGAAGAAGAGGAAAGTCGGAAGCGGATAAGCTGCCAAGCTTCCGAGCTC
TCGAATTCAAAGGAGGTACCCCCCCCCCCTAACGTTACTGGCCGAAGCCGCTTGGAATAAGGCCGGTGTG
CGTTTGTCTATATGTTATTTTCCACCATATTGCCGTCTTTTGGCAATGTGAGGGCCCGGAAACCTGGCCC
TGTCTTCTTGACGAGCATTCCTAGGGGTCTTTCCCCTCTCGCCAAAGGAATGCAAGGTCTGTTGAATGTC
GTGAAGGAAGCAGTTCCTCTGGAAGCTTCTTGAAGACAAACAACGTCTGTAGCGACCCTTTGCAGGCAGC
GGAACCCCCCACCTGGCGACAGGTGCCTCTGCGGCCAAAAGCCACGTGTATAAGATACACCTGCAAAGGC
GGCACAACCCCAGTGCCACGTTGTGAGTTGGATAGTTGTGGAAAGAGTCAAATGGCTCTCCTCAAGCGTA
TTCAACAAGGGGCTGAAGGATGCCCAGAAGGTACCCCATTGTATGGGATCTGATCTGGGGCCTCGGTGCA
CATGCTTTACATGTGTTTAGTCGAGGTTAAAAAAACGTCTAGGCCCCCCGAACCACGGGGACGTGGTTTT
CCTTTGAAAAACACGATGATAATATGGCCACAACCATGACCGAGTACAAGCCCACGGTGCGCCTCGCCAC
CCGCGACGACGTCCCCAGGGCCGTACGCACCCTCGCCGCCGCGTTCGCCGACTACCCCGCCACGCGCCAC
ACCGTCGATCCGGACCGCCACATCGAGCGGGTCACCGAGCTGCAAGAACTCTTCCTCACGCGCGTCGGGC
TCGACATCGGCAAGGTGTGGGTCGCGGACGACGGCGCCGCGGTGGCGGTCTGGACCACGCCGGAGAGCGT
CGAAGCGGGGGCGGTGTTCGCCGAGATCGGCCCGCGCATGGCCGAGTTGAGCGGTTCCCGGCTGGCCGCG
CAGCAACAGATGGAAGGCCTCCTGGCGCCGCACCGGCCCAAGGAGCCCGCGTGGTTCCTGGCCACCGTCG
GCGTCTCGCCCGACCACCAGGGCAAGGGTCTGGGCAGCGCCGTCGTGCTCCCCGGAGTGGAGGCGGCCGA
GCGCGCCGGGGTGCCCGCCTTCCTGGAGACCTCCGCGCCCCGCAACCTCCCCTTCTACGAGCGGCTCGGC
TTCACCGTCACCGCCGACGTCGAGGTGCCCGAAGGACCGCGCACCTGGTGCATGACCCGCAAGCCCGGTG
CCTGAAAACCCGCTGATCAGCAAAGTCGACAATCAACCTCTGGATTACAAAATTTGTGAAAGATTGACTG
GTATTCTTAACTATGTTGCTCCTTTTACGCTATGTGGATACGCTGCTTTAATGCCTTTGTATCATGCTAT
TGCTTCCCGTATGGCTTTCATTTTCTCCTCCTTGTATAAATCCTGGTTGCTGTCTCTTTATGAGGAGTTG
TGGCCCGTTGTCAGGCAACGTGGCGTGGTGTGCACTGTGTTTGCTGACGCAACCCCCACTGGTTGGGGCA
TTGCCACCACCTGTCAGCTCCTTTCCGGGACTTTCGCTTTCCCCCTCCCTATTGCCACGGCGGAACTCAT
CGCCGCCTGCCTTGCCCGCTGCTGGACAGGGGCTCGGCTGTTGGGCACTGACAATTCCGTGGTGTTGTCG
GGGAAATCATCGTCCTTTCCTTGGCTGCTCGCCTGTGTTGCCACCTGGATTCTGCGCGGGACGTCCTTCT
GCTACGTCCCTTCGGCCCTCAATCCAGCGGACCTTCCTTCCCGCGGCCTGCTGCCGGCTCTGCGGCCTCT
TCCGCGTCTTCGCCTTCGCCCTCAGACGAGTCGGATCTCCCTTTGGGCCGCCTCCCCGCGTCGACTTTAA
GACCAATGACTTACAAGGCAGCTGTAGATCTTAGCCACTTTTTAAAAGAAAAGGGGGGACTGGAAGGGCT
AATTCACTCCCAACGAAGACAAGATCTGCTTTTTGCTTGTACTGGGTCTCTCTGGTTAGACCAGATCTGA
GCCTGGGAGCTCTCTGGCTAACTAGGGAACCCACTGCTTAAGCCTCAATAAAGCTTGCCTTGAGTGCTTC
AAGTAGTGTGTGCCCGTCTGTTGTGTGACTCTGGTAACTAGAGATCCCTCAGACCCTTTTAGTCAGTGTG
GAAAATCTCTAGCAGTACGTATAGTAGTTCATGTCATCTTATTATTCAGTATTTATAACTTGCAAAGAAA
TGAATATCAGAGAGTGAGAGGAACTTGTTTATTGCAGCTTATAATGGTTACAAATAAAGCAATAGCATCA
CAAATTTCACAAATAAAGCATTTTTTTCACTGCATTCTAGTTGTGGTTTGTCCAAACTCATCAATGTATC
TTATCATGTCTGGCTCTAGCTATCCCGCCCCTAACTCCGCCCATCCCGCCCCTAACTCCGCCCAGTTCCG
CCCATTCTCCGCCCCATGGCTGACTAATTTTTTTTATTTATGCAGAGGCCGAGGCCGCCTCGGCCTCTGA
GCTATTCCAGAAGTAGTGAGGAGGCTTTTTTGGAGGCCTAGGGACGTACCCAATTCGCCCTATAGTGAGT
CGTATTACGCGCGCTCACTGGCCGTCGTTTTACACTCACTGCCCGCTTTCCAGTCGGGAAACCTGTCGTG
CCAGCTGCATTAATGAATCGGCCAACGCGCGGGAAGAGGCGGTTTGCGTATTGGGCGCTCTTCCGCTTCC
TCGCTCACTGACTCGCTGCGCTCGGTCGTTCGGCTGCGGCGAGCGGTATCAGCTCACTCAAAGGCGGTAA
TACGGTTATCCACAGAATCAGGGGATAACGCAGGAAAGAACATGTGAGCAAAAGGCCAGCAAAAGGCCAG
GAACCGTAAAAAGGCCGCGTTGCTGGCGTTTTTCCATAGGCTCCGCCCCCCTGACGAGCATCACAAAAAT
CGACGCTCAAGTCAGAGGTGGCGAAACCCGACAGGACTATAAAGATACCAGGCGTTTCCCCCTGGAAGCT
CCCTCGTGCGCTCTCCTGTTCCGACCCTGCCGCTTACCGGATACCTGTCCGCCTTTCTCCCTTCGGGAAG
CGTGGCGCTTTCTCATAGCTCACGCTGTAGGTATCTCAGTTCGGTGTAGGTCGTTCGCTCCAAGCTGGGC
TGTGTGCACGAACCCCCCGTTCAGCCCGACCGCTGCGCCTTATCCGGTAACTATCGTCTTGAGTCCAACC
CGGTAAGACACGACTTATCGCCACTGGCAGCAGCCACTGGTAACAGGATTAGCAGAGCGAGGTATGTAGG
CGGTGCTACAGAGTTCTTGAAGTGGTGGCCTAACTACGGCTACACTAGAAGAACAGTATTTGGTATCTGC
GCTCTGCTGAAGCCAGTTACCTTCGGAAAAAGAGTTGGTAGCTCTTGATCCGGCAAACAAACCACCGCTG
GTAGCGGTGGTTTTTTTGTTTGCAAGCAGCAGATTACGCGCAGAAAAAAAGGATCTCAAGAAGATCCTTT
GATCTTTTCTACGGGGTCTGACACTCAGTGGAACGAAAACTCACGTTAAGGGATTTTGGTCATGAGATTA
TCAAAAAGGATCTTCACCTAGATCCTTTTAAATTAAAAATGAAGTTTTAAATCAATCTAAAGTATATATG
AGTAAACTTGGTCTGACAGTTACCAATGCTTAATCAGTGAGGCACCTATCTCAGCGATCTGTCTATTTCG
TTCATCCATAGTTGCCTGACTCCCCGTCGTGTAGATAACTACGATACGGGAGGGCTTACCATCTGGCCCC
AGTGCTGCAATGATACCGCGAGACCCACGCTCACCGGCTCCAGATTTATCAGCAATAAACCAGCCAGCCG
GAAGGGCCGAGCGCAGAAGTGGTCCTGCAACTTTATCCGCCTCCATCCAGTCTATTAATTGTTGCCGGGA
AGCTAGAGTAAGTAGTTCGCCAGTTAATAGTTTGCGCAACGTTGTTGCCATTGCTACAGGCATCGTGGTG
TCACGCTCGTCGTTTGGTATGGCTTCATTCAGCTCCGGTTCCCAACGATCAAGGCGAGTTACATGATCCC
CCATGTTGTGCAAAAAAGCGGTTAGCTCCTTCGGTCCTCCGATCGTTGTCAGAAGTAAGTTGGCCGCAGT
GTTATCACTCATGGTTATGGCAGCACTGCATAATTCTCTTACTGTCATGCCATCCGTAAGATGCTTTTCT
GTGACTGGTGAGTACTCAACCAAGTCATTCTGAGAATAGTGTATGCGGCGACCGAGTTGCTCTTGCCCGG
CGTCAATACGGGATAATACCGCGCCACATAGCAGAACTTTAAAAGTGCTCATCATTGGAAAACGTTCTTC
GGGGCGAAAACTCTCAAGGATCTTACCGCTGTTGAGATCCAGTTCGATGTAACCCACTCGTGCACCCAAC
TGATCTTCAGCATCTTTTACTTTCACCAGCGTTTCTGGGTGAGCAAAAACAGGAAGGCAAAATGCCGCAA
AAAAGGGAATAAGGGCGACACGGAAATGTTGAATACTCATACTCTTCCTTTTTCAATATTATTGAAGCAT
TTATCAGGGTTATTGTCTCATGAGCGGATACATATTTGAATGTATTTAGAAAAATAAACAAATAGGGGTT
CCGCGCACATTTCCCCGAAAAGTGCCACCTGACGTCGACGGATCGGGAGATCGATCTCCCGATCCCCTAG
GGTCGACTCTCAGTACAATCTGCTCTGATGCCGCTCGACTCTGGCTCTATCGAATCTCCGTCGTTTCGAG
CTTACGCGAACAGCCGTGGCGCTCATTTGCTCGTCGGGCATCGAATCTCGTCAGCTATCGTCAGCTTACC
TTTTTGGCAGCGATCGCGGCTCCCGACATCTTGGACCATTAGCTCCACAGGTATCTTCTTCCCTCTAGTG
GTCATAACAGCAGCTTCAGCTACCTCTCAATTCAAAAAACCCCTCAAGACCCGTTTAGAGGCCCCAAGGG
GTTATGCTATCAATCGTTGCGTTACACACACAAAAAACCAACACACATCCATCTTCGATGGATAGCGATT
TTATTATCTAACTGCTGATCGAGTGTAGCCAGATCTCGTGA
